Addgene plasmid #1208: NM R2E2 GFP
Depositing lab: Susan Lindquist. Depositing organization: Whitehead Institute for Biomedical Research. Publication: Oligopeptide-repeat expansions modulate 'protein-only' inheritance in yeast. Liu JJ, Lindquist S. Nature 1999 Aug 5;400(6744):573-6. 10.1038/23048 PubMed 10448860.
Backbone
  Vector backbone: pRS316
  Backbone size w/o insert (bp): 4847
  Vector type: Yeast Expression
Growth in bacteria
  Bacterial resistance: Ampicillin, 100 μg/mL
  Growth temperature: 37°C
  Growth strain: DH5alpha
  Copy number: Low Copy
Gene/Insert
  Gene/Insert name: sup35 NM domain (alt name: sup35)
  Species: S. cerevisiae (budding yeast)
  Insert size (bp): 1990
  Mutation: 2 additional copies of second oligopeptide repeat in sup35 N domain
  GenBank ID: AY553990
  Entrez Gene: SUP35 (a.k.a. YDR172W, GST1, PNM2, SAL3, SUF12, SUP2, SUP36)
  Tag / fusion protein: GFP (C terminal on insert)
  Cloning method: Restriction Enzyme; 5′ cloning site EcoRI (not destroyed); 3′ cloning site GFP cloned into CUP1-NM with SacI (not destroyed)
  Sequencing primers: 5′ n/a
Terms and licenses: Academic/Nonprofit Terms; Industry Terms: Not Available to Industry
How to cite: NM R2E2 GFP was a gift from Susan Lindquist (Addgene plasmid # 1208 ; http://n2t.net/addgene:1208 ; RRID:Addgene_1208)
