[The description below was written by a language model from this plasmid's Addgene catalogue record and pLannotate feature annotations shown in this document.]
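Description:
NM R2E2 GFP is a yeast expression plasmid built on the pRS316 shuttle backbone, a centromeric vector of about 6.8 kb in total. In Saccharomyces cerevisiae it is maintained through a CEN6/ARS element, which keeps it stable at roughly single-copy levels. Selection is by the URA3 marker, which complements uracil auxotrophy and can be counterselected with 5-fluoroorotic acid. In E. coli it replicates from a ColE1/pUC-type origin and is selected with ampicillin through the β-lactamase gene. The catalogue lists the copy number as low even though the annotated origin is a high-copy type. The backbone also carries an f1 origin, remnants of the lacZα/multiple cloning site region, and flanking T7 and T3 promoters.

The payload is a copper-inducible fusion gene. The CUP1 metallothionein promoter drives the N-terminal and middle (NM) region of Sup35, the yeast translation termination factor eRF3. The N domain of Sup35 is the prion-determining region underlying [PSI+]. This insert carries the R2E2 mutation, in which two additional copies of the second oligopeptide repeat have been added to the N domain. GFP is fused to the C terminus of NM; the automated annotation labels this reading frame as an Aequorea victoria-derived variant. No transcription terminator is annotated downstream of the fusion.

Adding copper induces NM-GFP, so the aggregation state of the fusion can be followed by fluorescence in living cells. The associated publication title indicates that the construct was used to test how expanding the oligopeptide repeats affects protein-only, prion-based inheritance in yeast.
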