Features (pLannotate 1.2.2; 21 found; start..end, strand, type, name):
    137..186     +  misc_feature   bom (fragment): basis of mobility region from pBR322
    201..416     +  promoter       URA3 promoter: S. cerevisiae URA3
    417..1220    +  CDS            URA3: orotidine-5'-phosphate decarboxylase, required for uracil biosynthesis; S. cerevisiae URA3; yeast auxotrophic marker, counterselectable with 5-fluoroorotic acid (5-FOA)
   1299..1350    +  misc_feature   bom (fragment): basis of mobility region from pBR322
   1351..1806    -  rep_origin     f1 ori (sequence partly withheld): f1 bacteriophage origin of replication; arrow indicates direction of (+) strand synthesis
   1814..1971    -  CDS            lacZα (fragment): LacZα fragment of β-galactosidase; lacZ fragment
   1974..1992    +  promoter       T7 promoter: promoter for bacteriophage T7 RNA polymerase
   2010..2726    -  CDS            sg12: sg12 is a basic (constitutively fluorescent) long stokes shift fluorescent protein published in 1997, derived from Aequorea victoria.
   2733..3545    -  CDS            SUP35 (fragment): ERF3_YEAST - Also known as GST1, PNM2, SAL3, SUF12, SUP2. Experimental evidence at protein level: Swiss-Prot protein existence level 1. Involved in translation termination. Stimulates the activity of ERF1. Binds guanine nucleotides. Recruited by polyadenylate-binding protein PAB1 to poly(A)-tails of mRNAs. Interaction with PAB1 is also required for regulation of normal mRNA decay through translation termination-coupled poly(A) shortening. From Saccharomyces cerevisiae (strain ATCC 204508 / S288c) (Baker's yeast).
   3599..3833    -  promoter       CUP1 promoter: S. cerevisiae CUP1; inducible metallothionein promoter, regulated by Cu2+
   3996..4050    +  misc_feature   MCS (fragment): pBluescript multiple cloning site
   4063..4081    -  promoter       T3 promoter: promoter for bacteriophage T3 RNA polymerase
   4126..4142    -  protein_bind   lac operator: The lac repressor binds to the lac operator to inhibit transcription in E. coli. This inhibition can be relieved by adding lactose or isopropyl-β-D-thiogalactopyranoside (IPTG). lac repressor encoded by lacI
   4150..4180    -  promoter       lac promoter: promoter for the E. coli lac operon
   4195..4216    -  protein_bind   CAP binding site: CAP binding activates transcription in the presence of cAMP. E. coli catabolite activator protein
   4229..4321    -  CDS            lacI (fragment): lac repressor; lacI; The lac repressor binds to the lac operator to inhibit transcription in E. coli. This inhibition can be relieved by adding lactose or isopropyl-β-D-thiogalactopyranoside (IPTG).
   4504..5092    -  rep_origin     ori: high-copy-number ColE1/pMB1/pBR322/pUC origin of replication
   5263..6123    -  CDS            AmpR: β-lactamase; bla; confers resistance to ampicillin, carbenicillin, and related antibiotics
   6124..6228    -  promoter       AmpR promoter: bla
   6265..6768    +  misc_feature   CEN/ARS: S. cerevisiae CEN6 centromere fused to an autonomously replicating sequence
   6837..35      +  CDS            rop (fragment) (across the origin): Rop protein, which maintains plasmids at low copy number; rop
>Addgene plasmid #1208 | NM R2E2 GFP | depositor full sequence | sequence record 5 | Author sequence
TCGCGCGTTTCGGTGATGACGGTGAAAACCTCTGACACATGCAGCTCCCGGAGACGGTCACAGCTTGTCT
GTAAGCGGATGCCGGGAGCAGACAAGCCCGTCAGGGCGCGTCAGCGGGTGTTGGCGGGTGTCGGGGCTGG
CTTAACTATGCGGCATCAGAGCAGATTGTACTGAGAGTGCACCATACCACAGCTTTTCAATTCAATTCAT
CATTTTTTTTTTATTCTTTTTTTTGATTTCGGTTTCTTTGAAATTTTTTTGATTCGGTAATCTCCGAACA
GAAGGAAGAACGAAGGAAGGAGCACAGACTTAGATTGGTATATATACGCATATGTAGTGTTGAAGAAACA
TGAAATTGCCCAGTATTCTTAACCCAACTGCACAGAACAAAAACCTGCAGGAAACGAAGATAAATCATGT
CGAAAGCTACATATAAGGAACGTGCTGCTACTCATCCTAGTCCTGTTGCTGCCAAGCTATTTAATATCAT
GCACGAAAAGCAAACAAACTTGTGTGCTTCATTGGATGTTCGTACCACCAAGGAATTACTGGAGTTAGTT
GAAGCATTAGGTCCCAAAATTTGTTTACTAAAAACACATGTGGATATCTTGACTGATTTTTCCATGGAGG
GCACAGTTAAGCCGCTAAAGGCATTATCCGCCAAGTACAATTTTTTACTCTTCGAAGACAGAAAATTTGC
TGACATTGGTAATACAGTCAAATTGCAGTACTCTGCGGGTGTATACAGAATAGCAGAATGGGCAGACATT
ACGAATGCACACGGTGTGGTGGGCCCAGGTATTGTTAGCGGTTTGAAGCAGGCGGCAGAAGAAGTAACAA
AGGAACCTAGAGGCCTTTTGATGTTAGCAGAATTGTCATGCAAGGGCTCCCTATCTACTGGAGAATATAC
TAAGGGTACTGTTGACATTGCGAAGAGCGACAAAGATTTTGTTATCGGCTTTATTGCTCAAAGAGACATG
GGTGGAAGAGATGAAGGTTACGATTGGTTGATTATGACACCCGGTGTGGGTTTAGATGACAAGGGAGACG
CATTGGGTCAACAGTATAGAACCGTGGATGATGTGGTCTCTACAGGATCTGACATTATTATTGTTGGAAG
AGGACTATTTGCAAAGGGAAGGGATGCTAAGGTAGAGGGTGAACGTTACAGAAAAGCAGGCTGGGAAGCA
TATTTGAGAAGATGCGGCCAGCAAAACTAAAAAACTGTATTATAAGTAAATGCATGTATACTAAACTCAC
AAATTAGAGCTTCAATTTAATTATATCAGTTATTACCCTATGCGGTGTGAAATACCGCACAGATGCGTAA
GGAGAAAATACCGCATCAGGAAATTGTAAACGTTAATATTTTGTTAAAATTCGCGTTAAATTTTTGTTAA
ATCAGCTCATTTTTTAACCAATAGGCCGAAATCGGCAAAATCCCTTATAAATCAAAAGAATAGACCGAGA
TAGGGT
[37 nt withheld, positions 1477-1513]
AAAGAACGTGGACTCCAACGTCAAAGG
[49 nt withheld, positions 1541-1589]
T
[91 nt withheld, positions 1591-1681]
G
[124 nt withheld, positions 1683-1806]
CGCGCCATTCGCCATTCAGGCTGCGCAACTGTTGGGAAGGGCGATCGGTGCGGGCCTCTTCGCTATTACG
CCAGCTGGCGAAAGGGGGATGTGCTGCAAGGCGATTAAGTTGGGTAACGCCAGGGTTTTCCCAGTCACGA
CGTTGTAAAACGACGGCCAGTGAATTGTAATACGACTCACTATAGGGCGAATTGGAGCTCTCATTTGTAT
AGTTCATCCATGCCATGTGTAATCCCAGCAGCTGTTACAAACTCAAGAAGGACCATGTGGTCTCTCTTTT
CGTTGGGATCTTTCGAAAGGGCAGATTGTGTGGACAGGTAATGGTTGTCTGGTAAAAGGACAGGGCCATC
GCCAATTGGAGTATTTTGTTGATAATGGTCTGCTAGTTGAACGCTTCCATCTTCAATGTTGTGTCTAATT
TTGAAGTTAGCTTTGATTCCATTCTTTTGTTTGTCTGCCATGATGTATACATTGTGTGAGTTATAGTTGT
ATTCCAATTTGTGCCCAAGAATGTTTCCATCTTCTTTAAAATCAATACCTTTTAACTCGATTCTATTAAC
AAGGGTATCACCTTCAAACTTGACTTCAGCACGTGTCTTGTAGTTCCCGTCATCTTTGAAAAATATAGTT
CTTTCCTGTACATAACCTTCGGGCATGGCACTCTTGAAAAAGTCATGCCGTTTCATATGATCCGGGTATC
TTGAAAAGCACTGAACACCATAAGTGAAAGTAGTGACAAGTGTTGGCCATGGAACAGGTAGTTTTCCAGT
AGTGCAAATAAATTTAAGGGTAAGTTTTCCGTATGTTGCATCACCTTCACCCTCTCCACTGACAGAAAAT
TTGTGCCCATTAACATCACCATCTAATTCAACAAGAATTGGGACAACTCCAGTGAAGAGTTCTTCTCCTT
TGCTAGCCATGAGCTCATCGTTAACAACTTCGTCATCCACTTCTTCTTCCTGTTCCTTGATCAAGGCATC
AGCACTGGTAACATTGGCATTGTTGGTATTATGTGTTGATTCAGAGATTTTAAGGTCTTCTACCTTTGGA
AGTTCCGATTTTTCCTCCGTCTTTTCTTCAGTCTGGACTGGTTTCTCCTCCTTTTTAACTGGTTCTTCGA
CCTTTGTTGGCTCTTTAGTTGGTTCTTTGGTTTCAGCAGACTTCTCTTCCTCTTTCTTATCAGATTCGGC
AGGTTTTGTGCCAACCTTCTTGGTAGCATTGGCCAACTTGATACCGGAACTGGAGACAAGCTTCAAAGTC
TTCTTTGGTTTGGGAGCGGCCTGCTTTTGTTGCTTTTGAAAGTCGTTCAAAGACATACCTTGAGACTGTG
GTTGGAAACCAGCTTGATATCCTTGCAAATTGTTATTGTAGTTGAAGTTTTTGTAATTTCCACGGCCACC
TTGTGGATTGAATTGCTGCTGATAACCGCCTTGAGGATTGTACTGTTGATAGCCTCCTTGAGGATTATAC
TGTTGCTGGTAACCGGCGTCGGGATTGTACTGTTGATAGCCACCTTGGGGATTGTACTGTTGATAGCCAC
CTTGGGGATTGTACTGTTGATAGCCACCTTGTTGGTACCCAGAATAACCTTGGTAATTTTGGTAGTACCC
ACCTGCAGGTTGGGCTTGAGCATTGTAAGCTTGATAACCTTGGTATCTGTTGTTACCTTGTTGTTGGTTA
CCGTTCTGGCTGTATTGCTGGTAGTTTTGCTGATTGTTGCCTTGGTTTGAATCCGACATGGATCCTGATT
GATTGATTGATTGTACAGTTTGTTTTTCTTAATATCTATTTCGATGACTTCTATATGATATTGCACTAAC
AAGAAGATATTATAATGCAATTGATACAAGACAAGGAGTTATTTGCTTCTCTTTTATATGATTCTGACAA
TCCATATTGCGTTGGTAGTCTTTTTTGCTGGAACGGTTCAGCGGAAAAGACGCATCGCTCTTTTTGCTTC
TAGAAGAAATGCCAGCAAAAGAATCTCTTGACAGTGACTGACAGCAAAAATGTCTTTTTCTAACTAGTAA
CAAGGCTAAGATATCAGCCTGAAATAAAGGGTGGTGAAGTAATAATTAAATCATCCGTATAAACCTATAC
ACATATATGAGGAAAAATAATACAAAAGTGTTTTAAATACAGATACATACATGAACATATGCACGTATAG
CGCCCAAATGTCGGTAATGGGAATTCGATATCAAGCTTATCGATACCGTCGACCTCGAGGGGGGGCCCGG
TACCCAGCTTTTGTTCCCTTTAGTGAGGGTTAATTCCGAGCTTGGCGTAATCATGGTCATAGCTGTTTCC
TGTGTGAAATTGTTATCCGCTCACAATTCCACACAACATACGAGCCGGAAGCATAAAGTGTAAAGCCTGG
GGTGCCTAATGAGTGAGGTAACTCACATTAATTGCGTTGCGCTCACTGCCCGCTTTCCAGTCGGGAAACC
TGTCGTGCCAGCTGCATTAATGAATCGGCCAACGCGCGGGGAGAGGCGGTTTGCGTATTGGGCGCTCTTC
CGCTTCCTCGCTCACTGACTCGCTGCGCTCGGTCGTTCGGCTGCGGCGAGCGGTATCAGCTCACTCAAAG
GCGGTAATACGGTTATCCACAGAATCAGGGGATAACGCAGGAAAGAACATGTGAGCAAAAGGCCAGCAAA
AGGCCAGGAACCGTAAAAAGGCCGCGTTGCTGGCGTTTTTCCATAGGCTCCGCCCCCCTGACGAGCATCA
CAAAAATCGACGCTCAAGTCAGAGGTGGCGAAACCCGACAGGACTATAAAGATACCAGGCGTTTCCCCCT
GGAAGCTCCCTCGTGCGCTCTCCTGTTCCGACCCTGCCGCTTACCGGATACCTGTCCGCCTTTCTCCCTT
CGGGAAGCGTGGCGCTTTCTCATAGCTCACGCTGTAGGTATCTCAGTTCGGTGTAGGTCGTTCGCTCCAA
GCTGGGCTGTGTGCACGAACCCCCCGTTCAGCCCGACCGCTGCGCCTTATCCGGTAACTATCGTCTTGAG
TCCAACCCGGTAAGACACGACTTATCGCCACTGGCAGCAGCCACTGGTAACAGGATTAGCAGAGCGAGGT
ATGTAGGCGGTGCTACAGAGTTCTTGAAGTGGTGGCCTAACTACGGCTACACTAGAAGGACAGTATTTGG
TATCTGCGCTCTGCTGAAGCCAGTTACCTTCGGAAAAAGAGTTGGTAGCTCTTGATCCGGCAAACAAACC
ACCGCTGGTAGCGGTGGTTTTTTTGTTTGCAAGCAGCAGATTACGCGCAGAAAAAAAGGATCTCAAGAAG
ATCCTTTGATCTTTTCTACGGGGTCTGACGCTCAGTGGAACGAAAACTCACGTTAAGGGATTTTGGTCAT
GAGATTATCAAAAAGGATCTTCACCTAGATCCTTTTAAATTAAAAATGAAGTTTTAAATCAATCTAAAGT
ATATATGAGTAAACTTGGTCTGACAGTTACCAATGCTTAATCAGTGAGGCACCTATCTCAGCGATCTGTC
TATTTCGTTCATCCATAGTTGCCTGACTCCCCGTCGTGTAGATAACTACGATACGGGAGGGCTTACCATC
TGGCCCCAGTGCTGCAATGATACCGCGAGACCCACGCTCACCGGCTCCAGATTTATCAGCAATAAACCAG
CCAGCCGGAAGGGCCGAGCGCAGAAGTGGTCCTGCAACTTTATCCGCCTCCATCCAGTCTATTAATTGTT
GCCGGGAAGCTAGAGTAAGTAGTTCGCCAGTTAATAGTTTGCGCAACGTTGTTGCCATTGCTACAGGCAT
CGTGGTGTCACGCTCGTCGTTTGGTATGGCTTCATTCAGCTCCGGTTCCCAACGATCAAGGCGAGTTACA
TGATCCCCCATGTTGTGCAAAAAAGCGGTTAGCTCCTTCGGTCCTCCGATCGTTGTCAGAAGTAAGTTGG
CCGCAGTGTTATCACTCATGGTTATGGCAGCACTGCATAATTCTCTTACTGTCATGCCATCCGTAAGATG
CTTTTCTGTGACTGGTGAGTACTCAACCAAGTCATTCTGAGAATAGTGTATGCGGCGACCGAGTTGCTCT
TGCCCGGCGTCAATACGGGATAATACCGCGCCACATAGCAGAACTTTAAAAGTGCTCATCATTGGAAAAC
GTTCTTCGGGGCGAAAACTCTCAAGGATCTTACCGCTGTTGAGATCCAGTTCGATGTAACCCACTCGTGC
ACCCAACTGATCTTCAGCATCTTTTACTTTCACCAGCGTTTCTGGGTGAGCAAAAACAGGAAGGCAAAAT
GCCGCAAAAAAGGGAATAAGGGCGACACGGAAATGTTGAATACTCATACTCTTCCTTTTTCAATATTATT
GAAGCATTTATCAGGGTTATTGTCTCATGAGCGGATACATATTTGAATGTATTTAGAAAAATAAACAAAT
AGGGGTTCCGCGCACATTTCCCCGAAAAGTGCCACCTGGGTCCTTTTCATCACGTGCTATAAAAATAATT
ATAATTTAAATTTTTTAATATAAATATATAAATTAAAAATAGAAAGTAAAAAAAGAAATTAAAGAAAAAA
TAGTTTTTGTTTTCCGAAGATGTAAAAGACTCTAGGGGGATCGCCAACAAATACTACCTTTTATCTTGCT
CTTCCTGCTCTCAGGTATTAATGCCGAATTGTTTCATCTTGTCTGTGTAGAAGACCACACACGAAAATCC
TGTGATTTTACATTTTACTTATCGTTAATCGAATGTATATCTATTTAATCTGCTTTTCTTGTCTAATAAA
TATATATGTAAAGTACGCTTTTTGTTGAAATTTTTTAAACCTTTGTTTATTTTTTTTTCTTCATTCCGTA
ACTCTTCTACCTTCTTTATTTACTTTCTAAAATCCAAATACAAAACATAAAAATAAATAAACACAGAGTA
AATTCCCAAATTATTCCATCATTAAAAGATACGAGGCGCGTGTAAGTTACAGGCAAGCGATCCGTCCTAA
GAAACCATTATTATCATGACATTAACCTATAAAAATAGGCGTATCACGAGGCCCTTTCGTC
