>Addgene plasmid #1208 | NM R2E2 GFP | addgene partial sequence | sequence record 16426 | 1208 with GFP_R
TTCTTCTCCTTTGCTAGCCNTGAGCTCATCGTTAACAACTTCGTCATCCACTTCTTCTTCCTGTTCCTTG
ATCAAGGCATCAGCACTGGTAACATTGGCATTGTTGGTATTATGTGTTGATTCAGAGATTTTAAGGTCTT
CTACCTTTGGAAGTTCCGATTTTTCCTCCGTCTTTTCTTCAGTCTGGACTGGTTTCTCCTCCTTTTTAAC
TGGTTCTTCGACCTTTGTTGGCTCTTTAGTTGGTTCTTTGGTTTCAGCAGACTTCTCTTCCTCTTTCTTA
TCAGATTCGGCAGGTTTTGTGCCAACCTTCTTGGTAGCATTGGCCAACTTGATACCGGAACTGGAGACAA
GCTTCAAAGTCTTCTTTGGTTTGGGAGCGGCCTGCTTTTGTTGCTTTTGAAAGTCGTTCAAAGACATACC
TTGAGACTGTGGTTGGAAACCAGCTTGATATCCTTGCAAATTGTTATTGTAGTTGAAGTTTTTGTAATTT
CCACGGCCACCTTGTGGATTGAATTGCTGCTGATAACCGCCTTGAGGATTGTACTGTTGATAGCCTCCTT
GAGGATTATACTGTTGCTGGNNANCCGGCGTCGGGATTGTACTGTTGATAGCCACCTTGGGGANTGTACT
GTTGATAGCCNCCTTGGGGATTGTACTGTTGATAGCCACCTTGTTGGTACCCAGAATAACCTTNGNTAAT
TTTGGTAGTACCCNCCTGCAGGTTGGGCTTGANCATNGTAAGCTTGA
